>Addgene plasmid #70306 | R777-E022 Hs.CCND3-nostop | depositor full sequence | sequence record 125755 | Full Sequence
TTAACGCTAGCATGGATGTTTTCCCAGTCACGACGTTGTAAAACGACGGCCAGTCTTAAAATTCGAGCTC
GGTCCGAGGATCCGAAATAATGATTTTATTTTGACTGATAGTGACCTGTTCGTTGCAACAAATTGATAAG
CAATGCTTTTTTATAATGCCAACTTTGTACAAAAAAGTTGGCACCATGGAGCTGCTGTGTTGCGAAGGCA
CCCGGCACGCGCCCCGGGCCGGGCCGGACCCGCGGCTGCTGGGGGACCAGCGTGTCCTGCAGAGCCTGCT
CCGCCTGGAGGAGCGCTACGTACCCCGCGCCTCCTACTTCCAGTGCGTGCAGCGGGAGATCAAGCCGCAC
ATGCGGAAGATGCTGGCTTACTGGATGCTGGAGGTATGTGAGGAGCAGCGCTGTGAGGAGGAAGTCTTCC
CCCTGGCCATGAACTACCTGGATCGCTACCTGTCTTGCGTCCCCACCCGAAAGGCGCAGTTGCAGCTCCT
GGGTGCGGTCTGCATGCTGCTGGCCTCCAAGCTGCGCGAGACCACGCCCCTGACCATCGAAAAACTGTGC
ATCTACACCGACCACGCTGTCTCTCCCCGCCAGTTGCGGGACTGGGAGGTGCTGGTCCTAGGGAAGCTCA
AGTGGGACCTGGCTGCTGTGATTGCACATGATTTCCTGGCCTTCATTCTGCACCGGCTCTCTCTGCCCCG
TGACCGACAGGCCTTGGTCAAAAAGCATGCCCAGACCTTTTTGGCCCTCTGTGCTACAGATTATACCTTT
GCCATGTACCCGCCATCCATGATCGCCACGGGCAGCATTGGGGCTGCAGTGCAAGGCCTGGGTGCCTGCT
CCATGTCCGGGGATGAGCTCACAGAGCTGCTGGCAGGGATCACTGGCACTGAAGTGGACTGCCTGCGGGC
CTGTCAGGAGCAGATCGAAGCTGCACTCAGGGAGAGCCTCAGGGAAGCCTCTCAGACCAGCTCCAGCCCA
GCGCCCAAAGCCCCCCGGGGCTCCAGCAGCCAAGGGCCCAGCCAGACCAGCACTCCTACAGATGTCACAG
CCATACACCTGTCAACTTTCTTGTACAAAGTTGGCATTATAGGAAAGCATTGCTTATCAATTTGTTGCAA
CGAACAGGTCACTATCAGTCAAAATAAAATCATTATTTGCATGCAAGCTTAGATCCTCTAGACCAGCCAG
GACAGAAATGCCTCGACTTCGCTGCTACCCAAGGTTGCCGGGTGACGCACACCGTGGAAACGGATGAAGG
CACGAACCCAGTGGACATAAGCCTGTTCGGTTCGTAAGCTGTAATGCAAGTAGCGTATGCGCTCACGCAA
CTGGTCCAGAACCTTGACCGAACGCAGCGGTGGTAACGGCGCAGTGGCGGTTTTCATGGCTTGTTATGAC
TGTTTTTTTGGGGTACAGTCTATGCCTCGGGCATCCAAGCAGCAAGCGCGTTACGCCGTGGGTCGATGTT
TGATGTTATGGAGCAGCAACGATGTTACGCAGCAGGGCAGTCGCCCTAAAACAAAGTTAAACATTATGAG
GGAAGCGGTGATCGCCGAAGTATCGACTCAACTATCAGAGGTAGTTGGCGTCATCGAGCGCCATCTCGAA
CCGACGTTGCTGGCCGTACATTTGTACGGCTCCGCAGTGGATGGCGGCCTGAAGCCACACAGTGATATTG
ATTTGCTGGTTACGGTGACCGTAAGGCTTGATGAAACAACGCGGCGAGCTTTGATCAACGACCTTTTGGA
AACTTCGGCTTCCCCTGGAGAGAGCGAGATTCTCCGCGCTGTAGAAGTCACCATTGTTGTGCACGACGAC
ATCATTCCGTGGCGTTATCCAGCTAAGCGCGAACTGCAATTTGGAGAATGGCAGCGCAATGACATTCTTG
CAGGTATCTTCGAGCCAGCCACGATCGACATTGATCTGGCTATCTTGCTGACAAAAGCAAGAGAACATAG
CGTTGCCTTGGTAGGTCCAGCGGCGGAGGAACTCTTTGATCCGGTTCCTGAACAGGATCTATTTGAGGCG
CTAAATGAAACCTTAACGCTATGGAACTCGCCGCCCGACTGGGCTGGCGATGAGCGAAATGTAGTGCTTA
CGTTGTCCCGCATTTGGTACAGCGCAGTAACCGGCAAAATCGCGCCGAAGGATGTCGCTGCCGACTGGGC
AATGGAGCGCCTGCCGGCCCAGTATCAGCCCGTCATACTTGAAGCTAGACAGGCTTATCTTGGACAAGAA
GAAGATCGCTTGGCCTCGCGCGCAGATCAGTTGGAAGAATTTGTCCACTACGTGAAAGGCGAGATCACCA
AGGTAGTCGGCAAATAACCCTCGAGCCACCCATGACCAAAATCCCTTAACGTGAGTTACGCGTCGTTCCA
CTGAGCGTCAGACCCCGTAGAAAAGATCAAAGGATCTTCTTGAGATCCTTTTTTTCTGCGCGTAATCTGC
TGCTTGCAAACAAAAAAACCACCGCTACCAGCGGTGGTTTGTTTGCCGGATCAAGAGCTACCAACTCTTT
TTCCGAAGGTAACTGGCTTCAGCAGAGCGCAGATACCAAATACTGTCCTTCTAGTGTAGCCGTAGTTAGG
CCACCACTTCAAGAACTCTGTAGCACCGCCTACATACCTCGCTCTGCTAATCCTGTTACCAGTGGCTGCT
GCCAGTGGCGATAAGTCGTGTCTTACCGGGTTGGACTCAAGACGATAGTTACCGGATAAGGCGCAGCGGT
CGGGCTGAACGGGGGGTTCGTGCACACAGCCCAGCTTGGAGCGAACGACCTACACCGAACTGAGATACCT
ACAGCGTGAGCATTGAGAAAGCGCCACGCTTCCCGAAGGGAGAAAGGCGGACAGGTATCCGGTAAGCGGC
AGGGTCGGAACAGGAGAGCGCACGAGGGAGCTTCCAGGGGGAAACGCCTGGTATCTTTATAGTCCTGTCG
GGTTTCGCCACCTCTGACTTGAGCGTCGATTTTTGTGATGCTCGTCAGGGGGGCGGAGCCTATGGAAAAA
CGCCAGCAACGCGGCCTTTTTACGGTTCCTGGCCTTTTGCTGGCCTTTTGCTCACATGTTCTTTCCTGCG
TTATCCCCTGATTCTGTGGATAACCGTATTACCGCCTTTGAGTGAGCTGATACCGCTCGCCGCAGCCGAA
CGACCGAGCGCAGCGAGTCAGTGAGCGAGGAAGCGGAAGAGCGCCCAATACGCAAACCGCCTCTCCCCGC
GCGTTGGCCGATTCATTAATGCAGCTGGCACGACAGGTTTCCCGACTGGAAAGCGGGCAGTGAGCGCAAC
GCAATTAATACGCGTACCGCTAGCCAGGAAGAGTTTGTAGAAACGCAAAAAGGCCATCCGTCAGGATGGC
CTTCTGCTTAGTTTGATGCCTGGCAGTTTATGGCGGGCGTCCTGCCCGCCACCCTCCGGGCCGTTGCTTC
ACAACGTTCAAATCCGCTCCCGGCGGATTTGTCCTACTCAGGAGAGCGTTCACCGACAAACAACAGATAA
AACGAAAGGCCCAGTCTTCCGACTGAGCCTTTCGTTTTATTTGATGCCTGGCAGTTCCCTACTCTCGCG
Features (pLannotate 1.2.2; 11 found; start..end, strand, type, name):
     18..54      -  CDS            lacZα (fragment): LacZα fragment of β-galactosidase; lacZ fragment
     85..180     +  protein_bind   attL3: mutant version of attL; recombination site for the Gateway® LR reaction LR Clonase™
    186..1061    +  CDS            CCND3: CCND3_HUMAN - Experimental evidence at protein level: Swiss-Prot protein existence level 1. Regulatory component of the cyclin D3-CDK4 (DC) complex that phosphorylates and inhibits members of the retinoblastoma (RB) protein family including RB1 and regulates the cell-cycle during G(1)/S transition. Phosphorylation of RB1 allows dissociation of the transcription factor E2F from the RB/E2F complex and the subsequent transcription of E2F target genes which are responsible for the progression through the G(1) phase. Hypophosphorylates RB1 in early G(1) phase. Cyclin D-CDK4 complexes are major inte
   1066..1159    -  protein_bind   attL2 (fragment): mutant version of attL; recombination site for the Gateway® LR reaction LR Clonase™
   1274..1297    +  promoter       Pc promoter (fragment): intI1 (promoter lies within the coding sequence); class 1 integron promoter
   1473..1529    +  CDS            GmR (fragment): gentamycin acetyltransferase; aacC1; confers resistance to gentamycin
   1536..2327    +  CDS            SmR: aminoglycoside adenylyltransferase (Murphy, 1985); aadA; confers resistance to spectinomycin and streptomycin
   2420..3008    +  rep_origin     ori: high-copy-number ColE1/pMB1/pBR322/pUC origin of replication
   3191..3283    +  CDS            lacI (fragment): lac repressor; lacI; The lac repressor binds to the lac operator to inhibit transcription in E. coli. This inhibition can be relieved by adding lactose or isopropyl-β-D-thiogalactopyranoside (IPTG).
   3338..3365    -  terminator     rrnB T2 terminator: transcription terminator T2 from the E. coli rrnB gene
   3497..3540    +  terminator     rrnB T1 terminator: Escherichia coli rrnB; transcription terminator T1 from the E. coli rrnB gene
