[The description below was written by a language model from this plasmid's Addgene catalogue record and pLannotate feature annotations shown in this document.]
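Description:
R777-E022 Hs.CCND3-nostop is a Gateway entry clone built on the pDonor-255 backbone, carrying the human CCND3 open reading frame (reference transcript NM_001760.4) without its stop codon. The full plasmid is 3,569 bp, with an 876 bp insert in a backbone listed as about 2.7 kb. It is propagated in E. coli from a high-copy ColE1/pUC-type origin and selected with spectinomycin through the aadA (SmR) aminoglycoside adenylyltransferase gene. That gene appears to be driven by upstream class 1 integron sequence, as the annotation detects fragments of the Pc promoter and of a gentamicin acetyltransferase gene just before it. Short lacZα and lacI fragments are backbone remnants. The rrnB T1 and T2 terminators lie upstream of the cloning region, where they typically insulate it from read-through transcription.

The CCND3 coding sequence sits between two attL recombination sites, which the automated annotation labels attL3 on the 5′ side and attL2 (partial match) on the 3′ side. No promoter for the insert is annotated, as is usual for an entry clone, so it serves as a transfer intermediate rather than an expression construct. An LR Clonase reaction moves the ORF into a destination vector that provides the promoter, tags and host-specific elements. Because the stop codon is omitted, translation can continue through the downstream recombination site into a C-terminal tag or fusion partner supplied by that vector. CCND3 encodes cyclin D3, the regulatory subunit of the cyclin D3–CDK4 complex, which phosphorylates RB family proteins to release E2F and drive G1/S progression. The clone therefore suits the construction of C-terminally tagged cyclin D3 expression vectors for cell-cycle studies.
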