Addgene plasmid #70306: R777-E022 Hs.CCND3-nostop
Purpose: Gateway ORF clone of human CCND3 [NM_001760.4] without stop codon (for C-terminal fusions)
Depositing lab: Dominic Esposito. Depositing organization: National Cancer Institute (NCI).
Backbone
  Vector backbone: pDonor-255
  Backbone size w/o insert (bp): 2693
  Vector type: Gateway Entry Clone
Growth in bacteria
  Bacterial resistance: Spectinomycin, 50 μg/mL
  Growth temperature: 37°C
  Growth strain: DH10B
  Copy number: High Copy
Gene/Insert
  Gene/Insert name: CCND3
  Species: H. sapiens (human)
  Insert size (bp): 876
  GenBank ID: NM_001760.4
  Entrez Gene: CCND3
  Cloning method: Gateway Cloning
  Sequencing primers: 5′ M13F 23-mer (5'-CCCAGTCACGACGTTGTAAAACG); 3′ attLR 23-mer (5'-TAACATCAGAGATTTTGAGACAC)
Terms and licenses: Academic/Nonprofit Terms; Industry Terms: Not Available to Industry
How to cite: R777-E022 Hs.CCND3-nostop was a gift from Dominic Esposito (Addgene plasmid # 70306 ; http://n2t.net/addgene:70306 ; RRID:Addgene_70306)
