>Addgene plasmid #70306 | R777-E022 Hs.CCND3-nostop | addgene partial sequence | sequence record 129286 | pCR8_R1 5'-cgaaccgaacaggcttatgt-3'
GTGCGTCACCCGGCAACCTTGGGTAGCAGCGAAGTCGAGGCATTTCTGTCCTGGCTGGTCTAGAGGATCT
AAGCTTGCATGCAAATAATGATTTTATTTTGACTGATAGTGACCTGTTCGTTGCAACAAATTGATAAGCA
ATGCTTTCCTATAATGCCAACTTTGTACAAGAAAGTTGACAGGTGTATGGCTGTGACATCTGTAGGAGTG
CTGGTCTGGCTGGGCCCTTGGCTGCTGGAGCCCCGGGGGGCTTTGGGCGCTGGGCTGGAGCTGGTCTGAG
AGGCTTCCCTGAGGCTCTCCCTGAGTGCAGCTTCGATCTGCTCCTGACAGGCCCGCAGGCAGTCCACTTC
AGTGCCAGTGATCCCTGCCAGCAGCTCTGTGAGCTCATCCCCGGACATGGAGCAGGCACCCAGGCCTTGC
ACTGCAGCCCCAATGCTGCCCGTGGCGATCATGGATGGCGGGTACATGGCAAAGGTATAATCTGTAGCAC
AGAGGGCCAAAAAGGTCTGGGCATGCTTTTTGACCAAGGCCTGTCGGTCACGGGGCAGAGAGAGCCGGTG
CAGAATGAAGGCCAGGAAATCATGTGCAATCACAGCAGCCAGGTCCCACTTGAGCTTCCCTAGGACCAGC
ACCTCCCAGTCCCGCAACTGGCGGGGAGAGACAGCGTGGTCGGTGTAGATGCACAGTTTTTCGATGGTCA
GGGGCGTGGTCTCGCGCAGCTTGGAGGCCAGCAGCATGCAGACCGCACCCAGGAGCTGCAACTGCGCCTT
TCGGGTGGGGACGCAAGACAGGTAGCGATCCAGGTAGTTCATGGCCAGGGGGAAGACTTCCTCCTCACAG
CGCTGCTCCTCACATACCTCCAGCATCCAGTAAGCCAGCATCTTCCGCATGTGCGGCTTGA
